Addgene plasmid #131328: JARID2-KO-gRNA-1
Purpose: gRNA to knockout JARID2. Use with JARID2-KO-gRNA-2
Depositing lab: Danny Reinberg. Depositing organization: NYU Grossman School of Medicine. Publication: Capturing the Onset of PRC2-Mediated Repressive Domain Formation. Oksuz O, Narendra V, Lee CH, Descostes N, LeRoy G, Raviram R, Blumenberg L, Karch K, Rocha PP, Garcia BA, Skok JA, Reinberg D. Mol Cell. 2018 Jun 21;70(6):1149-1162.e5. doi: 10.1016/j.molcel.2018.05.023. PubMed 29932905.
Backbone
  Vector backbone: pSpCas9(BB)-2A-GFP (PX458)
  Backbone manufacturer: Feng Zhang (Addgene plasmid # 48138)
  Backbone size w/o insert (bp): 9300
  Total vector size (bp): 9320
  Vector type: Mammalian Expression, CRISPR
Growth in bacteria
  Bacterial resistance: Ampicillin, 100 μg/mL
  Growth temperature: 37°C
  Growth strain: DH5alpha
  Copy number: High Copy
Gene/Insert
  Gene/Insert name: JARID2-KO-gRNA-1
  Species: M. musculus (mouse)
  Insert size (bp): 20
  Cloning method: Restriction Enzyme; 5′ cloning site BbsI (destroyed during cloning) (destroyed during cloning); 3′ cloning site BbsI (destroyed during cloning) (destroyed during cloning)
  Sequencing primers: 5′ TTTATGGCGAGGCGGCGG
Terms and licenses: Academic/Nonprofit Terms; Industry Terms: Not Available to Industry
How to cite: JARID2-KO-gRNA-1 was a gift from Danny Reinberg (Addgene plasmid # 131328 ; http://n2t.net/addgene:131328 ; RRID:Addgene_131328)
