[The description below was written by a language model from this plasmid's Addgene catalogue record.]
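Description:
JARID2-KO-gRNA-1 is a mammalian CRISPR expression plasmid built on the pSpCas9(BB)-2A-GFP (PX458) backbone, carrying a 20 bp guide sequence directed against mouse Jarid2. The guide was inserted by restriction cloning into the backbone's BbsI sites, which were destroyed in the process, giving a total size of about 9.3 kb. The plasmid is maintained at high copy number in E. coli under ampicillin selection. No feature table accompanies the record, so the individual elements are not listed. As its name indicates, PX458 is an all-in-one design: the cloned spacer is joined to an sgRNA scaffold and transcribed from a Pol III (U6) promoter, while a separate cassette expresses Streptococcus pyogenes Cas9 linked to GFP through a 2A self-cleaving peptide. Cas9 and the fluorescent reporter are therefore produced from a single transcript as separate proteins, so GFP fluorescence marks transfected cells and can be used to enrich them by sorting, as the backbone carries no mammalian drug selection marker.

The stated purpose is knockout of JARID2, and the plasmid is meant to be used together with a companion construct, JARID2-KO-gRNA-2. Pairing two guides against the same locus is commonly done to excise the intervening genomic segment rather than relying on small indels from a single cut, although the record does not give the target positions or the intended deletion. JARID2 is known as an accessory factor of Polycomb Repressive Complex 2, and the associated publication concerns the formation of PRC2-mediated repressive chromatin domains, consistent with using this plasmid to generate Jarid2-deficient mouse cells for studying PRC2 recruitment and activity.
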