>Addgene plasmid #131328 | JARID2-KO-gRNA-1 | depositor partial sequence | sequence record 252117 | gRNA sequence
CACATACAATCCTTTAAAGG
