>Addgene plasmid #131328 | JARID2-KO-gRNA-1 | addgene partial sequence | sequence record 273946 | Addgene NGS Result
GGGGGGGGGGGGGGGGGGGGGGGGGGGGGGGGGGGGGGGGGGGGGGGGGGGGGGGGGGGGGGGGGGGGCG
GGGCGAGGGGCGGGGCGGGGCGAGGCGGAGAGGTGCGGCGGCAGCCAATCAGAGCGGCGCGCTCCGAAAG
TTTCCTTTTATGGCGAGGCGGCGGCGGCGGCGGCCCTATAAAAAGCGAAGCGCGCGGCGGGCGGGAGTCG
CTGCGCGCTGCCTTCGCCCCGTGCCCCGCTCCGCCGCCGCCTCGCGCCGCCCGCCCCGGCTCTGACTGAC
CGCGTTACTCCCACAGGTGAGCGGGCGGGACGGCCCTTCTCCTCCGGGCTGTAATTAGCTGAGCAAGAGG
TAAGGGTTTAAGGGATGGTTGGTTGGTGGGGTATTAATGTTTAATTACCTGGAGCACCTGCCTGAAATCA
CTTTTTTTCAGGTTGGACCGGTGCCACCATGGACTATAAGGACCACGACGGAGACTACAAGGATCATGAT
ATTGATTACAAAGACGATGACGATAAGATGGCCCCAAAGAAGAAGCGGAAGGTCGGTATCCACGGAGTCC
CAGCAGCCGACAAGAAGTACAGCATCGGCCTGGACATCGGCACCAACTCTGTGGGCTGGGCCGTGATCAC
CGACGAGTACAAGGTGCCCAGCAAGAAATTCAAGGTGCTGGGCAACACCGACCGGCACAGCATCAAGAAG
AACCTGATCGGAGCCCTGCTGTTCGACAGCGGCGAAACAGCCGAGGCCACCCGGCTGAAGAGAACCGCCA
GAAGAAGATACACCAGACGGAAGAACCGGATCTGCTATCTGCAAGAGATCTTCAGCAACGAGATGGCCAA
GGTGGACGACAGCTTCTTCCACAGACTGGAAGAGTCCTTCCTGGTGGAAGAGGATAAGAAGCACGAGCGG
CACCCCATCTTCGGCAACATCGTGGACGAGGTGGCCTACCACGAGAAGTACCCCACCATCTACCACCTGA
GAAAGAAACTGGTGGACAGCACCGACAAGGCCGACCTGCGGCTGATCTATCTGGCCCTGGCCCACATGAT
CAAGTTCCGGGGCCACTTCCTGATCGAGGGCGACCTGAACCCCGACAACAGCGACGTGGACAAGCTGTTC
ATCCAGCTGGTGCAGACCTACAACCAGCTGTTCGAGGAAAACCCCATCAACGCCAGCGGCGTGGACGCCA
AGGCCATCCTGTCTGCCAGACTGAGCAAGAGCAGACGGCTGGAAAATCTGATCGCCCAGCTGCCCGGCGA
GAAGAAGAATGGCCTGTTCGGAAACCTGATTGCCCTGAGCCTGGGCCTGACCCCCAACTTCAAGAGCAAC
TTCGACCTGGCCGAGGATGCCAAACTGCAGCTGAGCAAGGACACCTACGACGACGACCTGGACAACCTGC
TGGCCCAGATCGGCGACCAGTACGCCGACCTGTTTCTGGCCGCCAAGAACCTGTCCGACGCCATCCTGCT
GAGCGACATCCTGAGAGTGAACACCGAGATCACCAAGGCCCCCCTGAGCGCCTCTATGATCAAGAGATAC
GACGAGCACCACCAGGACCTGACCCTGCTGAAAGCTCTCGTGCGGCAGCAGCTGCCTGAGAAGTACAAAG
AGATTTTCTTCGACCAGAGCAAGAACGGCTACGCCGGCTACATTGACGGCGGAGCCAGCCAGGAAGAGTT
CTACAAGTTCATCAAGCCCATCCTGGAAAAGATGGACGGCACCGAGGAACTGCTCGTGAAGCTGAACAGA
GAGGACCTGCTGCGGAAGCAGCGGACCTTCGACAACGGCAGCATCCCCCACCAGATCCACCTGGGAGAGC
TGCACGCCATTCTGCGGCGGCAGGAAGATTTTTACCCATTCCTGAAGGACAACCGGGAAAAGATCGAGAA
GATCCTGACCTTCCGCATCCCCTACTACGTGGGCCCTCTGGCCAGGGGAAACAGCAGATTCGCCTGGATG
ACCAGAAAGAGCGAGGAAACCATCACCCCCTGGAACTTCGAGGAAGTGGTGGACAAGGGCGCTTCCGCCC
AGAGCTTCATCGAGCGGATGACCAACTTCGATAAGAACCTGCCCAACGAGAAGGTGCTGCCCAAGCACAG
CCTGCTGTACGAGTACTTCACCGTGTATAACGAGCTGACCAAAGTGAAATACGTGACCGAGGGAATGAGA
AAGCCCGCCTTCCTGAGCGGCGAGCAGAAAAAGGCCATCGTGGACCTGCTGTTCAAGACCAACCGGAAAG
TGACCGTGAAGCAGCTGAAAGAGGACTACTTCAAGAAAATCGAGTGCTTCGACTCCGTGGAAATCTCCGG
CGTGGAAGATCGGTTCAACGCCTCCCTGGGCACATACCACGATCTGCTGAAAATTATCAAGGACAAGGAC
TTCCTGGACAATGAGGAAAACGAGGACATTCTGGAAGATATCGTGCTGACCCTGACACTGTTTGAGGACA
GAGAGATGATCGAGGAACGGCTGAAAACCTATGCCCACCTGTTCGACGACAAAGTGATGAAGCAGCTGAA
GCGGCGGAGATACACCGGCTGGGGCAGGCTGAGCCGGAAGCTGATCAACGGCATCCGGGACAAGCAGTCC
GGCAAGACAATCCTGGATTTCCTGAAGTCCGACGGCTTCGCCAACAGAAACTTCATGCAGCTGATCCACG
ACGACAGCCTGACCTTTAAAGAGGACATCCAGAAAGCCCAGGTGTCCGGCCAGGGCGATAGCCTGCACGA
GCACATTGCCAATCTGGCCGGCAGCCCCGCCATTAAGAAGGGCATCCTGCAGACAGTGAAGGTGGTGGAC
GAGCTCGTGAAAGTGATGGGCCGGCACAAGCCCGAGAACATCGTGATCGAAATGGCCAGAGAGAACCAGA
CCACCCAGAAGGGACAGAAGAACAGCCGCGAGAGAATGAAGCGGATCGAAGAGGGCATCAAAGAGCTGGG
CAGCCAGATCCTGAAAGAACACCCCGTGGAAAACACCCAGCTGCAGAACGAGAAGCTGTACCTGTACTAC
CTGCAGAATGGGCGGGATATGTACGTGGACCAGGAACTGGACATCAACCGGCTGTCCGACTACGATGTGG
ACCATATCGTGCCTCAGAGCTTTCTGAAGGACGACTCCATCGACAACAAGGTGCTGACCAGAAGCGACAA
GAACCGGGGCAAGAGCGACAACGTGCCCTCCGAAGAGGTCGTGAAGAAGATGAAGAACTACTGGCGGCAG
CTGCTGAACGCCAAGCTGATTACCCAGAGAAAGTTCGACAATCTGACCAAGGCCGAGAGAGGCGGCCTGA
GCGAACTGGATAAGGCCGGCTTCATCAAGAGACAGCTGGTGGAAACCCGGCAGATCACAAAGCACGTGGC
ACAGATCCTGGACTCCCGGATGAACACTAAGTACGACGAGAATGACAAGCTGATCCGGGAAGTGAAAGTG
ATCACCCTGAAGTCCAAGCTGGTGTCCGATTTCCGGAAGGATTTCCAGTTTTACAAAGTGCGCGAGATCA
ACAACTACCACCACGCCCACGACGCCTACCTGAACGCCGTCGTGGGAACCGCCCTGATCAAAAAGTACCC
TAAGCTGGAAAGCGAGTTCGTGTACGGCGACTACAAGGTGTACGACGTGCGGAAGATGATCGCCAAGAGC
GAGCAGGAAATCGGCAAGGCTACCGCCAAGTACTTCTTCTACAGCAACATCATGAACTTTTTCAAGACCG
AGATTACCCTGGCCAACGGCGAGATCCGGAAGCGGCCTCTGATCGAGACAAACGGCGAAACCGGGGAGAT
CGTGTGGGATAAGGGCCGGGATTTTGCCACCGTGCGGAAAGTGCTGAGCATGCCCCAAGTGAATATCGTG
AAAAAGACCGAGGTGCAGACAGGCGGCTTCAGCAAAGAGTCTATCCTGCCCAAGAGGAACAGCGATAAGC
TGATCGCCAGAAAGAAGGACTGGGACCCTAAGAAGTACGGCGGCTTCGACAGCCCCACCGTGGCCTATTC
TGTGCTGGTGGTGGCCAAAGTGGAAAAGGGCAAGTCCAAGAAACTGAAGAGTGTGAAAGAGCTGCTGGGG
ATCACCATCATGGAAAGAAGCAGCTTCGAGAAGAATCCCATCGACTTTCTGGAAGCCAAGGGCTACAAAG
AAGTGAAAAAGGACCTGATCATCAAGCTGCCTAAGTACTCCCTGTTCGAGCTGGAAAACGGCCGGAAGAG
AATGCTGGCCTCTGCCGGCGAACTGCAGAAGGGAAACGAACTGGCCCTGCCCTCCAAATATGTGAACTTC
CTGTACCTGGCCAGCCACTATGAGAAGCTGAAGGGCTCCCCCGAGGATAATGAGCAGAAACAGCTGTTTG
TGGAACAGCACAAGCACTACCTGGACGAGATCATCGAGCAGATCAGCGAGTTCTCCAAGAGAGTGATCCT
GGCCGACGCTAATCTGGACAAAGTGCTGTCCGCCTACAACAAGCACCGGGATAAGCCCATCAGAGAGCAG
GCCGAGAATATCATCCACCTGTTTACCCTGACCAATCTGGGAGCCCCTGCCGCCTTCAAGTACTTTGACA
CCACCATCGACCGGAAGAGGTACACCAGCACCAAAGAGGTGCTGGACGCCACCCTGATCCACCAGAGCAT
CACCGGCCTGTACGAGACACGGATCGACCTGTCTCAGCTGGGAGGCGACAAAAGGCCGGCGGCCACGAAA
AAGGCCGGCCAGGCAAAAAAGAAAAAGGAATTCGGCAGTGGAGAGGGCAGAGGAAGTCTGCTAACATGCG
GTGACGTCGAGGAGAATCCTGGCCCAGTGAGCAAGGGCGAGGAGCTGTTCACCGGGGTGGTGCCCATCCT
GGTCGAGCTGGACGGCGACGTAAACGGCCACAAGTTCAGCGTGTCCGGCGAGGGCGAGGGCGATGCCACC
TACGGCAAGCTGACCCTGAAGTTCATCTGCACCACCGGCAAGCTGCCCGTGCCCTGGCCCACCCTCGTGA
CCACCCTGACCTACGGCGTGCAGTGCTTCAGCCGCTACCCCGACCACATGAAGCAGCACGACTTCTTCAA
GTCCGCCATGCCCGAAGGCTACGTCCAGGAGCGCACCATCTTCTTCAAGGACGACGGCAACTACAAGACC
CGCGCCGAGGTGAAGTTCGAGGGCGACACCCTGGTGAACCGCATCGAGCTGAAGGGCATCGACTTCAAGG
AGGACGGCAACATCCTGGGGCACAAGCTGGAGTACAACTACAACAGCCACAACGTCTATATCATGGCCGA
CAAGCAGAAGAACGGCATCAAGGTGAACTTCAAGATCCGCCACAACATCGAGGACGGCAGCGTGCAGCTC
GCCGACCACTACCAGCAGAACACCCCCATCGGCGACGGCCCCGTGCTGCTGCCCGACAACCACTACCTGA
GCACCCAGTCCGCCCTGAGCAAAGACCCCAACGAGAAGCGCGATCACATGGTCCTGCTGGAGTTCGTGAC
CGCCGCCGGGATCACTCTCGGCATGGACGAGCTGTACAAGGAATTCTAACTAGAGCTCGCTGATCAGCCT
CGACTGTGCCTTCTAGTTGCCAGCCATCTGTTGTTTGCCCCTCCCCCGTGCCTTCCTTGACCCTGGAAGG
TGCCACTCCCACTGTCCTTTCCTAATAAAATGAGGAAATTGCATCGCATTGTCTGAGTAGGTGTCATTCT
ATTCTGGGGGGTGGGGTGGGGCAGGACAGCAAGGGGGAGGATTGGGAAGAGAATAGCAGGCATGCTGGGG
AGCGGCCGCAGGAACCCCTAGTGATGGAGTTGGCCACTCCCTCTCTGCGCGCTCGCTCGCTCACTGAGGC
CGGGCGACCAAAGGTCGCCCGACGCCCGGGCTTTGCCCGGGCGGCCTCAGTGAGCGAGCGAGCGCGCAGC
TGCCTGCAGGGGCGCCTGATGCGGTATTTTCTCCTTACGCATCTGTGCGGTATTTCACACCGCATA
[95 nt withheld, positions 5947-6041]
T
[46 nt withheld, positions 6043-6088]
C
[141 nt withheld, positions 6090-6230]
CCTTTGACGTTGGAGTCCACGTTCTTT
[37 nt withheld, positions 6258-6294]
ACTCTATCTCGGGCTATTCTTTTGATTTATAAGGGATTTTGCCGATTTCGGTCTATTGGTTAAAAAATGA
GCTGATTTAACAAAAATTTAACGCGAATTTTAACAAAATATTAACGTTTACAATTTTATGGTGCACTCTC
AGTACAATCTGCTCTGATGCCGCATAGTTAAGCCAGCCCCGACACCCGCCAACACCCGCTGACGCGCCCT
GACGGGCTTGTCTGCTCCCGGCATCCGCTTACAGACAAGCTGTGACCGTCTCCGGGAGCTGCATGTGTCA
GAGGTTTTCACCGTCATCACCGAAACGCGCGAGACGAAAGGGCCTCGTGATACGCCTATTTTTATAGGTT
AATGTCATGATAATAATGGTTTCTTAGACGTCAGGTGGCACTTTTCGGGGAAATGTGCGCGGAACCCCTA
TTTGTTTATTTTTCTAAATACATTCAAATATGTATCCGCTCATGAGACAATAACCCTGATAAATGCTTCA
ATAATATTGAAAAAGGAAGAGTATGAGTATTCAACATTTCCGTGTCGCCCTTATTCCCTTTTTTGCGGCA
TTTTGCCTTCCTGTTTTTGCTCACCCAGAAACGCTGGTGAAAGTAAAAGATGCTGAAGATCAGTTGGGTG
CACGAGTGGGTTACATCGAACTGGATCTCAACAGCGGTAAGATCCTTGAGAGTTTTCGCCCCGAAGAACG
TTTTCCAATGATGAGCACTTTTAAAGTTCTGCTATGTGGCGCGGTATTATCCCGTATTGACGCCGGGCAA
GAGCAACTCGGTCGCCGCATACACTATTCTCAGAATGACTTGGTTGAGTACTCACCAGTCACAGAAAAGC
ATCTTACGGATGGCATGACAGTAAGAGAATTATGCAGTGCTGCCATAACCATGAGTGATAACACTGCGGC
CAACTTACTTCTGACAACGATCGGAGGACCGAAGGAGCTAACCGCTTTTTTGCACAACATGGGGGATCAT
GTAACTCGCCTTGATCGTTGGGAACCGGAGCTGAATGAAGCCATACCAAACGACGAGCGTGACACCACGA
TGCCTGTAGCAATGGCAACAACGTTGCGCAAACTATTAACTGGCGAACTACTTACTCTAGCTTCCCGGCA
ACAATTAATAGACTGGATGGAGGCGGATAAAGTTGCAGGACCACTTCTGCGCTCGGCCCTTCCGGCTGGC
TGGTTTATTGCTGATAAATCTGGAGCCGGTGAGCGTGGAAGCCGCGGTATCATTGCAGCACTGGGGCCAG
ATGGTAAGCCCTCCCGTATCGTAGTTATCTACACGACGGGGAGTCAGGCAACTATGGATGAACGAAATAG
ACAGATCGCTGAGATAGGTGCCTCACTGATTAAGCATTGGTAACTGTCAGACCAAGTTTACTCATATATA
CTTTAGATTGATTTAAAACTTCATTTTTAATTTAAAAGGATCTAGGTGAAGATCCTTTTTGATAATCTCA
TGACCAAAATCCCTTAACGTGAGTTTTCGTTCCACTGAGCGTCAGACCCCGTAGAAAAGATCAAAGGATC
TTCTTGAGATCCTTTTTTTCTGCGCGTAATCTGCTGCTTGCAAACAAAAAAACCACCGCTACCAGCGGTG
GTTTGTTTGCCGGATCAAGAGCTACCAACTCTTTTTCCGAAGGTAACTGGCTTCAGCAGAGCGCAGATAC
CAAATACTGTTCTTCTAGTGTAGCCGTAGTTAGGCCACCACTTCAAGAACTCTGTAGCACCGCCTACATA
CCTCGCTCTGCTAATCCTGTTACCAGTGGCTGCTGCCAGTGGCGATAAGTCGTGTCTTACCGGGTTGGAC
TCAAGACGATAGTTACCGGATAAGGCGCAGCGGTCGGGCTGAACGGGGGGTTCGTGCACACAGCCCAGCT
TGGAGCGAACGACCTACACCGAACTGAGATACCTACAGCGTGAGCTATGAGAAAGCGCCACGCTTCCCGA
AGGGAGAAAGGCGGACAGGTATCCGGTAAGCGGCAGGGTCGGAACAGGAGAGCGCACGAGGGAGCTTCCA
GGGGGAAACGCCTGGTATCTTTATAGTCCTGTCGGGTTTCGCCACCTCTGACTTGAGCGTCGATTTTTGT
GATGCTCGTCAGGGGGGCGGAGCCTATGGAAAAACGCCAGCAACGCGGCCTTTTTACGGTTCCTGGCCTT
TTGCTGGCCTTTTGCTCACATGTGAGGGCCTATTTCCCATGATTCCTTCATATTTGCATATACGATACAA
GGCTGTTAGAGAGATAATTGGAATTAATTTGACTGTAAACACAAAGATATTAGTACAAAATACGTGACGT
AGAAAGTAATAATTTCTTGGGTAGTTTGCAGTTTTAAAATTATGTTTTAAAATGGACTATCATATGCTTA
CCGTAACTTGAAAGTATTTCGATTTCTTGGCTTTATATATCTTGTGGAAAGGACGAAACACCGCACATAC
AATCCTTTAAAGGGTTTTAGAGCTAGAAATAGCAAGTTAAAATAAGGCTAGTCCGTTATCAACTTGAAAA
AGTGGCACCGAGTCGGTGCTTTTTTGTTTTAGAGCTAGAAATAGCAAGTTAAAATAAGGCTAGTCCGTTT
TTAGCGCGTGCGCCAATTCTGCAGACAAATGGCTCTAGAGGTACCCGTTACATAACTTACGGTAAATGGC
CCGCCTGGCTGACCGCCCAACGACCCCCGCCCATTGACGTCAATAGTAACGCCAATAGGGACTTTCCATT
GACGTCAATGGGTGGAGTATTTACGGTAAACTGCCCACTTGGCAGTACATCAAGTGTATCATATGCCAAG
TACGCCCCCTATTGACGTCAATGACGGTAAATGGCCCGCCTGGCATTGTGCCCAGTACATGACCTTATGG
GACTTTCCTACTTGGCAGTACATCTACGTATTAGTCATCGCTATTACCATGGTCGAGGTGAGCCCCACGT
TCTGCTTCACTCTCCCCATCTCCCCCCCCTCCCCACCCCCAATTTTGTATTTATTTATTTTTTAATTATT
TTGTGCAGCGATGGGGGCGGGGGGGGGGGGGGGGCGCGCCCCAGGKGGGGCGGGGGGGGGGGGGGGGGGG
GGGGGGGGGGGGKGGGGGGGGGGGGGGGGGGGGGGGGGGGGGGGGGGGGGGGGGGGGG
